LOCUS       Exported 5289 bp ds-DNA circular SYN 12-MAY-2021
DEFINITION  EasyClone-MarkerFree guiding RNA vector to direct Cas9 to cut at
            site XII-2.
ACCESSION   .
VERSION     .
KEYWORDS    pCfB3048(gRNA XII-2)
SOURCE      synthetic DNA construct
  ORGANISM  synthetic DNA construct
REFERENCE   1 (bases 1 to 5289)
  AUTHORS   Jessop-Fabre MM, Jakociunas T, Stovicek V, Dai Z, Jensen MK,
            Keasling JD, Borodina I
  TITLE     EasyClone-MarkerFree: A vector toolkit for marker-less integration
            of genes into Saccharomyces cerevisiae via CRISPR-Cas9.
  JOURNAL   Biotechnol J. 2016 Aug;11(8):1110-7. doi: 10.1002/biot.201600147.
            Epub 2016 Jun 23.
  PUBMED    27166612
REFERENCE   2 (bases 1 to 5289)
  AUTHORS   .
  TITLE     Direct Submission
  JOURNAL   Exported May 12, 2021 from SnapGene Server 1.1.58
            http://www.snapgene.com
FEATURES             Location/Qualifiers
     source          1..5289
                     /organism="synthetic DNA construct"
                     /mol_type="other DNA"
     primer_bind     complement(29..51)
                     /label=pGEX 3'
                     /note="pGEX vectors, reverse primer"
     gene            175..1294
                     /label=natMX6
                     /note="yeast selectable marker conferring nourseothricin
                     resistance"
     promoter        175..518
                     /label=TEF promoter
                     /note="Ashbya gossypii TEF promoter"
     CDS             519..1091
                     /codon_start=1
                     /gene="Streptomyces noursei nat1"
                     /product="nourseothricin acetyltransferase"
                     /label=NrsR
                     /note="confers resistance to nourseothricin"
                     /translation="MGTTLDDTAYRYRTSVPGDAEAIEALDGSFTTDTVFRVTTTGDGF
                     TLREVPVDPPLTKVFPDDESDDESDDGEDGDPDSRTFVAYGDDGDLAGFVVVSYSGWNR
                     RLTVEDIEVAPEHRGHGVGRALMGLATEFARERGAGHLWLEVTNVNAPAIHAYRRMGFT
                     LCGLDTALYDGTASDGEQALYMSMPCP"
     terminator      1097..1294
                     /label=TEF terminator
                     /note="Ashbya gossypii TEF terminator"
     promoter        1468..1736
                     /label=SNR52 promoter
                     /note="promoter for the S. cerevisiae small nucleolar RNA
                     gene SNR52"
     misc_RNA        1757..1831
                     /label=gRNA scaffold
                     /note="guide RNA scaffold for the Streptococcus pyogenes
                     CRISPR/Cas9 system"
     terminator      1836..1855
                     /label=SUP4 terminator
                     /note="transcription terminator for the S. cerevisiae SUP4
                     tRNA gene"
     primer_bind     complement(1957..1974)
                     /label=L4440
                     /note="L4440 vector, forward primer"
     rep_origin      complement(2128..2716)
                     /direction=LEFT
                     /label=ori
                     /note="high-copy-number ColE1/pMB1/pBR322/pUC origin of
                     replication"
     primer_bind     complement(2208..2227)
                     /label=pBR322ori-F
                     /note="pBR322 origin, forward primer"
     CDS             complement(2887..3747)
                     /codon_start=1
                     /gene="bla"
                     /product="beta-lactamase"
                     /label=AmpR
                     /note="confers resistance to ampicillin, carbenicillin, and
                     related antibiotics"
                     /translation="MSIQHFRVALIPFFAAFCLPVFAHPETLVKVKDAEDQLGARVGYI
                     ELDLNSGKILESFRPEERFPMMSTFKVLLCGAVLSRIDAGQEQLGRRIHYSQNDLVEYS
                     PVTEKHLTDGMTVRELCSAAITMSDNTAANLLLTTIGGPKELTAFLHNMGDHVTRLDRW
                     EPELNEAIPNDERDTTMPVAMATTLRKLLTGELLTLASRQQLIDWMEADKVAGPLLRSA
                     LPAGWFIADKSGAGERGSRGIIAALGPDGKPSRIVVIYTTGSQATMDERNRQIAEIGAS
                     LIKHW"
     primer_bind     3510..3529
                     /label=Amp-R
                     /note="Ampicillin resistance gene, reverse primer"
     promoter        complement(3748..3852)
                     /gene="bla"
                     /label=AmpR promoter
     rep_origin      3879..5221
                     /label=2u ori
                     /note="yeast 2u plasmid origin of replication"
     protein_bind    complement(4842..4889)
                     /label=FRT
                     /bound_moiety="FLP recombinase from the Saccharomyces
                     cerevisiae 2u plasmid"
                     /note="FLP-mediated recombination occurs in the 8-bp core
                     sequence TCTAGAAA (Turan and Bode, 2011)."
     primer_bind     5262..5280
                     /label=pBRforEco
                     /note="pBR322 vectors, upsteam of EcoRI site, forward
                     primer"
ORIGIN
        1 tcgcgcgttt cggtgatgac ggtgaaaacc tctgacacat gcagctcccg gagacggtca
       61 cagcttgtct gtaagcggat gccgggagca gacaagcccg tcagggcgcg tcagcgggct
      121 gcatttaaat gatctgttta gcttgcctcg tccccgccgg gtcacccggc cagcgacatg
      181 gaggcccaga ataccctcct tgacagtctt gacgtgcgca gctcaggggc atgatgtgac
      241 tgtcgcccgt acatttagcc catacatccc catgtataat catttgcatc catacatttt
      301 gatggccgca cggcgcgaag caaaaattac ggctcctcgc tgcagacctg cgagcaggga
      361 aacgctcccc tcacagacgc gttgaattgt ccccacgccg cgcccctgta gagaaatata
      421 aaaggttagg atttgccact gaggttcttc tttcatatac ttccttttaa aatcttgcta
      481 ggatacagtt ctcacatcac atccgaacat aaacaaccat gggtaccact cttgacgaca
      541 cggcttaccg gtaccgcacc agtgtcccgg gggacgccga ggccatcgag gcactggatg
      601 ggtccttcac caccgacacc gttttccgcg tcaccaccac cggggacggc ttcaccctgc
      661 gggaggtgcc ggtggacccg cccctgacca aggtgttccc cgacgacgaa tcggacgacg
      721 aatcggacga cggggaggac ggcgacccgg actcccggac gttcgtcgcg tacggggacg
      781 acggcgacct ggcgggcttc gtggtcgtct cgtactccgg ctggaaccgc cggctgaccg
      841 tcgaggacat cgaggtcgcc ccggagcacc gggggcacgg ggtcgggcgc gcgttgatgg
      901 ggctcgcgac ggagttcgcc cgcgagcggg gcgccgggca cctctggctg gaggtcacca
      961 acgtcaacgc accggcgatc cacgcgtacc ggcggatggg gttcaccctc tgcggcctgg
     1021 acaccgccct gtacgacggc accgcctcgg acggcgagca ggcgctctac atgagcatgc
     1081 cctgccccta atcagtactg acaataaaaa gattcttgtt ttcaagaact tgtcatttgt
     1141 atagtttttt tatattgtag ttgttctatt ttaatcaaat gttagcgtga tttatatttt
     1201 ttttcgcctc gacatcatct gcccagatgc gaagttaagt gcgcagaaag taatatcatg
     1261 cgtcaatcgt atgtgaatgc tggtcgctat actgctgtcg attcgatact aacgccgcca
     1321 tccagtgtcg aaaacgagct gcggccgcct acagggcgcg tccattcgcc attcaggctg
     1381 cgcaactgtt gggaagggcg atcggtgcgg gcctcttcgc tattacgcca gctggaatgc
     1441 gtgcgatagg gaacaaaagc tggagcttct ttgaaaagat aatgtatgat tatgctttca
     1501 ctcatattta tacagaaact tgatgttttc tttcgagtat atacaaggtg attacatgta
     1561 cgtttgaagt acaactctag attttgtagt gccctcttgg gctagcggta aaggtgcgca
     1621 ttttttcaca ccctacaatg ttctgttcaa aagattttgg tcaaacgctg tagaagtgaa
     1681 agttggtgcg catgtttcgg cgttcgaaac ttctccgcag tgaaagataa atgatctgaa
     1741 actctaatcc tactatgttt tagagctaga aatagcaagt taaaataagg ctagtccgtt
     1801 atcaacttga aaaagtggca ccgagtcggt ggtgcttttt ttgtttttta tgtcttcgag
     1861 tcatgtaatt agttaatcgc gtgcattcca gctgcattaa tgaatcggcc aacgcgcggg
     1921 gagaggcggt ttgcgtattg ggcgctcttc cgcttcctcg ctcactgact cgctgcgctc
     1981 ggtcgttcgg ctgcggcgag cggtatcagc tcactcaaag gcggtaatac ggttatccac
     2041 agaatcaggg gataacgcag gaaagaacat gtgagcaaaa ggccagcaaa aggccaggaa
     2101 ccgtaaaaag gccgcgttgc tggcgttttt ccataggctc cgcccccctg acgagcatca
     2161 caaaaatcga cgctcaagtc agaggtggcg aaacccgaca ggactataaa gataccaggc
     2221 gtttccccct ggaagctccc tcgtgcgctc tcctgttccg accctgccgc ttaccggata
     2281 cctgtccgcc tttctccctt cgggaagcgt ggcgctttct catagctcac gctgtaggta
     2341 tctcagttcg gtgtaggtcg ttcgctccaa gctgggctgt gtgcacgaac cccccgttca
     2401 gcccgaccgc tgcgccttat ccggtaacta tcgtcttgag tccaacccgg taagacacga
     2461 cttatcgcca ctggcagcag ccactggtaa caggattagc agagcgaggt atgtaggcgg
     2521 tgctacagag ttcttgaagt ggtggcctaa ctacggctac actagaagga cagtatttgg
     2581 tatctgcgct ctgctgaagc cagttacctt cggaaaaaga gttggtagct cttgatccgg
     2641 caaacaaacc accgctggta gcggtggttt ttttgtttgc aagcagcaga ttacgcgcag
     2701 aaaaaaagga tctcaagaag atcctttgat cttttctacg gggtctgacg ctcagtggaa
     2761 cgaaaactca cgttaaggga ttttggtcat gagattatca aaaaggatct tcacctagat
     2821 ccttttaaat taaaaatgaa gttttaaatc aatctaaagt atatatgagt aaacttggtc
     2881 tgacagttac caatgcttaa tcagtgaggc acctatctca gcgatctgtc tatttcgttc
     2941 atccatagtt gcctgactcc ccgtcgtgta gataactacg atacgggagg gcttaccatc
     3001 tggccccagt gctgcaatga taccgcgaga cccacgctca ccggctccag atttatcagc
     3061 aataaaccag ccagccggaa gggccgagcg cagaagtggt cctgcaactt tatccgcctc
     3121 catccagtct attaattgtt gccgggaagc tagagtaagt agttcgccag ttaatagttt
     3181 gcgcaacgtt gttgccattg ctacaggcat cgtggtgtca cgctcgtcgt ttggtatggc
     3241 ttcattcagc tccggttccc aacgatcaag gcgagttaca tgatccccca tgttgtgcaa
     3301 aaaagcggtt agctccttcg gtcctccgat cgttgtcaga agtaagttgg ccgcagtgtt
     3361 atcactcatg gttatggcag cactgcataa ttctcttact gtcatgccat ccgtaagatg
     3421 cttttctgtg actggtgagt actcaaccaa gtcattctga gaatagtgta tgcggcgacc
     3481 gagttgctct tgcccggcgt caatacggga taataccgcg ccacatagca gaactttaaa
     3541 agtgctcatc attggaaaac gttcttcggg gcgaaaactc tcaaggatct taccgctgtt
     3601 gagatccagt tcgatgtaac ccactcgtgc acccaactga tcttcagcat cttttacttt
     3661 caccagcgtt tctgggtgag caaaaacagg aaggcaaaat gccgcaaaaa agggaataag
     3721 ggcgacacgg aaatgttgaa tactcatact cttccttttt caatattatt gaagcattta
     3781 tcagggttat tgtctcatga gcggatacat atttgaatgt atttagaaaa ataaacaaat
     3841 aggggttccg cgcacatttc cccgaaaagt gccacctgaa cgaagcatct gtgcttcatt
     3901 ttgtagaaca aaaatgcaac gcgagagcgc taatttttca aacaaagaat ctgagctgca
     3961 tttttacaga acagaaatgc aacgcgaaag cgctatttta ccaacgaaga atctgtgctt
     4021 catttttgta aaacaaaaat gcaacgcgag agcgctaatt tttcaaacaa agaatctgag
     4081 ctgcattttt acagaacaga aatgcaacgc gagagcgcta ttttaccaac aaagaatcta
     4141 tacttctttt ttgttctaca aaaatgcatc ccgagagcgc tatttttcta acaaagcatc
     4201 ttagattact ttttttctcc tttgtgcgct ctataatgca gtctcttgat aactttttgc
     4261 actgtaggtc cgttaaggtt agaagaaggc tactttggtg tctattttct cttccataaa
     4321 aaaagcctga ctccacttcc cgcgtttact gattactagc gaagctgcgg gtgcattttt
     4381 tcaagataaa ggcatccccg attatattct ataccgatgt ggattgcgca tactttgtga
     4441 acagaaagtg atagcgttga tgattcttca ttggtcagaa aattatgaac ggtttcttct
     4501 attttgtctc tatatactac gtataggaaa tgtttacatt ttcgtattgt tttcgattca
     4561 ctctatgaat agttcttact acaatttttt tgtctaaaga gtaatactag agataaacat
     4621 aaaaaatgta gaggtcgagt ttagatgcaa gttcaaggag cgaaaggtgg atgggtaggt
     4681 tatataggga tatagcacag agatatatag caaagagata cttttgagca atgtttgtgg
     4741 aagcggtatt cgcaatattt tagtagctcg ttacagtccg gtgcgttttt ggttttttga
     4801 aagtgcgtct tcagagcgct tttggttttc aaaagcgctc tgaagttcct atactttcta
     4861 gagaatagga acttcggaat aggaacttca aagcgtttcc gaaaacgagc gcttccgaaa
     4921 atgcaacgcg agctgcgcac atacagctca ctgttcacgt cgcacctata tctgcgtgtt
     4981 gcctgtatat atatatacat gagaagaacg gcatagtgcg tgtttatgct taaatgcgta
     5041 cttatatgcg tctatttatg taggatgaaa ggtagtctag tacctcctgt gatattatcc
     5101 cattccatgc ggggtatcgt atgcttcctt cagcactacc ctttagctgt tctatatgct
     5161 gccactcctc aattggatta gtctcatcct tcaatgctat catttccttt gatattggat
     5221 catactaaga aaccattatt atcatgacat taacctataa aaataggcgt atcacgaggc
     5281 cctttcgtc
//
