[The description below was written by a language model from this plasmid's Addgene catalogue record and the feature table of its GenBank file.]
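Description:
pCfB3048(gRNA XII-2) is a 5,289 bp episomal yeast–E. coli shuttle plasmid from the EasyClone-MarkerFree toolkit that expresses a single guide RNA directing Cas9 to cut at the XII-2 integration site of the Saccharomyces cerevisiae genome. It derives from the pESC-Leu backbone. The GAL promoters and terminators were removed, the LEU2 marker was replaced by a nourseothricin resistance cassette, and the vector was adapted for USER cloning so that the 20-nt recognition sequence could be exchanged. In E. coli it replicates at high copy from a ColE1/pUC-type origin and is selected with ampicillin through the bla gene. In yeast it is maintained by the 2µ origin, which carries its native FRT site, and is selected with the natMX6 cassette, in which the Streptomyces noursei nat1 acetyltransferase sits between the Ashbya gossypii TEF promoter and terminator.

The payload is a compact guide RNA expression unit. The SNR52 small nucleolar RNA promoter, an RNA polymerase III promoter, drives the XII-2 targeting spacer fused to the Streptococcus pyogenes Cas9 gRNA scaffold, and transcription ends at the SUP4 tRNA terminator. The spacer occupies the short gap between the annotated promoter and scaffold and is not annotated as a separate feature. The plasmid does not encode Cas9, so the nuclease must be supplied from another source.

According to the record, the plasmid is used for marker-less integration of genes into S. cerevisiae: the Cas9-induced break at XII-2 promotes insertion of a donor cassette by homologous recombination. No marker is integrated with the cargo. The dominant nourseothricin marker selects only for the episomal gRNA plasmid.
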