Addgene plasmid #73290: pCfB3048(gRNA XII-2)
Purpose: EasyClone-MarkerFree guiding RNA vector to direct Cas9 to cut at site XII-2
Depositing lab: Irina Borodina. Depositing organization: Danmarks Tekniske Universitet. Publication: EasyClone-MarkerFree: A vector toolkit for marker-less integration of genes into Saccharomyces cerevisiae via CRISPR-Cas9. Jessop-Fabre MM, Jakociunas T, Stovicek V, Dai Z, Jensen MK, Keasling JD, Borodina I. Biotechnol J. 2016 Aug;11(8):1110-7. doi: 10.1002/biot.201600147. Epub 2016 Jun 23. PubMed 27166612.
Backbone
  Vector backbone: pESC-Leu
  Backbone manufacturer: Agilent
  Backbone size w/o insert (bp): 7758
  Total vector size (bp): 5289
  Modifications to backbone: Gal promoters and terminators removed and Leu selectable marker replaced with NatMX marker. Modified to accept enable USER cloning, with the 20bp recognition sequence replaced to target site XII-2 as reported in: Ronda, C., Maury, J., Jakočiūnas, T., Jacobsen, S. A. et al., CrEdit: CRISPR mediated multi-loci gene integration in Saccharomyces cerevisiae. Microb. Cell Fact. 2015, 14, 97.
  Vector type: Yeast Expression, CRISPR ; gRNA
  Selectable markers: nourseothricin
Growth in bacteria
  Bacterial resistance: Ampicillin, 100 μg/mL
  Growth temperature: 37°C
  Growth strain: DH5alpha
  Copy number: High Copy
Gene/Insert
  Gene/Insert name: guiding RNA
  gRNA/shRNA sequence: tgaaactctaatcctactat
  Species: S. cerevisiae (budding yeast)
Terms and licenses: Academic/Nonprofit Terms; Industry Terms: Not Available to Industry
How to cite: pCfB3048(gRNA XII-2) was a gift from Irina Borodina (Addgene plasmid # 73290 ; http://n2t.net/addgene:73290 ; RRID:Addgene_73290)
