>Addgene plasmid #73290 | pCfB3048(gRNA XII-2) | addgene partial sequence | sequence record 166033 | pBRforEco 5'-AATAGGCGTATCACGAGGC-3'
GGTGAAAACCTCTGACACATGCAGCTCCCGGAGACGGTCACAGCTTGTCTGTAAGCGGATGCCGGGAGCA
GACAAGCCCGTCAGGGCGCGTCAGCGGGCTGCATTTAAATGATCTGTTTAGCTTGCCTCGTCCCCGCCGG
GTCACCCGGCCAGCGACATGGAGGCCCAGAATACCCTCCTTGACAGTCTTGACGTGCGCAGCTCAGGGGC
ATGATGTGACTGTCGCCCGTACATTTAGCCCATACATCCCCATGTATAATCATTTGCATCCATACATTTT
GATGGCCGCACGGCGCGAAGCAAAAATTACGGCTCCTCGCTGCAGACCTGCGAGCAGGGAAACGCTCCCC
TCACAGACGCGTTGAATTGTCCCCACGCCGCGCCCCTGTAGAGAAATATAAAAGGTTAGGATTTGCCACT
GAGGTTCTTCTTTCATATACTTCCTTTTAAAATCTTGCTAGGATACAGTTCTCACATCACATCCGAACAT
AAACAACCATGGGTACCACTCTTGACGACACGGCTTACCGGTACCGCACCAGTGTCCCGGGGGACGCCGA
GGCCATCGAGGCACTGGATGGGTCCTTCACCACCGACACCGTTTTCCGCGTCACCACCACCGGGGACGGC
TTCACCCTGCGGGAGGTGCCGGTGGACCCGCCCCTGACCAAGGTGTTCCCCGACGACGAATCGGACGACG
AATCGGACGACGGGGAGGACGGCGACCCGGACTCCCGGACGTTCGTCGCGTACGGGGACGACGGCGACCT
GGCGGGCTTCGTGGTCGTCTCGTACTCCGGCTGGAACCGCCGGCTGACCGTCGAGGACATCGAGGTCGCC
CCGGAGCACCGGGGGCACGGGGTCGGGCGCGCGTTGATGG
