>Addgene plasmid #73290 | pCfB3048(gRNA XII-2) | addgene partial sequence | sequence record 166034 | pBR322ori-F 5'-GGGAAACGCCTGGTATCTTT-3'
TCTGACTTGAGCGTCGATTTTTGTGATGCTCGTCAGGGGGGCGGAGCCTATGGAAAAACGCCAGCAACGC
GGCCTTTTTACGGTTCCTGGCCTTTTGCTGGCCTTTTGCTCACATGTTCTTTCCTGCGTTATCCCCTGAT
TCTGTGGATAACCGTATTACCGCCTTTGAGTGAGCTGATACCGCTCGCCGCAGCCGAACGACCGAGCGCA
GCGAGTCAGTGAGCGAGGAAGCGGAAGAGCGCCCAATACGCAAACCGCCTCTCCCCGCGCGTTGGCCGAT
TCATTAATGCAGCTGGAATGCACGCGATTAACTAATTACATGACTCGAAGACATAAAAAACAAAAAAAGC
ACCACCGACTCGGTGCCACTTTTTCAAGTTGATAACGGACTAGCCTTATTTTAACTTGCTATTTCTAGCT
CTAAAACATAGTAGGATTAGAGTTTCAGATCATTTATCTTTCACTGCGGAGAAGTTTCGAACGCCGAAAC
ATGCGCACCAACTTTCACTTCTACAGCGTTTGACCAAAATCTTTTGAACAGAACATTGTAGGGTGTGAAA
AAATGCGCACCTTTACCGCTAGCCCAAGAGGGCACTACAAAATCTAGAGTTGTACTTCAAACGTACATGT
AATCACCTTGTATATACTCGAAAGAAAACATCAAGTTTCTGTATAAATATGAGTGAAAGCATAATCATAC
ATTATCTTTTCAAAGAAGCTCCAGCTTTTGTTCCCTATCGCACGCATTCCAGCTGGCGTAATAGCGAAGA
GGCCCGCACCGATCGCCCTTCCCAACAGTTGCGCAGCCTGAATGGCGAATGGACGCGCCCTGTAGGCGGC
CGCAGCTCGTTTTCGACACTGGATGGCGGCGTTAGTATCGAATCGACAGCA
